>Addgene plasmid #229977 | pDF1b-iNTP | addgene full sequence | sequence record 464943 | Addgene NGS Result
GGCAATGGAGCGCCTGCCGGCCCAGTATCAGCCCGTCATACTTGAAGCTAGACAGGCTTATCTTGGACAA
GAAGAAGATCGCTTGGCCTCGCGCGCAGATCAGTTGGAAGAATTTGTCCACTACGTGAAAGGCGAGATCA
CCAAGGTAGTCGGCAAATAATGTCTAACAATTCGTTCAAGCCGACGGATATCGAGCTCGCTTGGACTCCT
GTTGATAGATCCAGTAATGACCTCAGAACTCCATCTGGATTTGTTCAGAACGCTCGGTTGCCGCCGGGCG
TTTTTTATTGGTGAGAATCCAAGCACTAGGGACAGTCGGCCGGCAGGAGCAGAAGAGCATACATCTGGAA
GCAAAGCCAGGAAAGCGGCCTATGGAGCTGTGCGGCAGCGCTCAGTAGGCAATTTTTCAAAATATTGTTA
AGCCTTTTCTGAGCATGGTATTTTTCATGGTATTACCAATTAGCAGGAAAATAAGCCATTGAATATAAAA
GATAAAAATGTCTTGTTTACAATAGAGTGGGGGGGGTCAGCCTGCCGCCTTGGGCCGGGTGATGTCGTAC
TTGCCCGCCGCGAACTCGGTTACCGTCCAGCCCAGCGCGACCAGCTCCGGCAACGCCTCGCGCACCCGCT
GGCGGCGCTTGCGCATGGTCGAACCACTGGCCTCTGACGGCCAGACATAGCCGCACAAGGTATCTATGGA
AGCCTTGCCGGTTTTGCCGGGGTCGATCCAGCCACACAGCCGCTGGTGCAGCAGGCGGGCGGTTTCGCTG
TCCAGCGCCCGCACCTCGTCCATGCTGATGCGCACATGCTGGCCGCCACCCATGACGGCCTGCGCGATCA
AGGGGTTCAGGGCCACGTACAGGCGCCCGTCCGCCTCGTCGCTGGCGTACTCCGACAGCAGCCGAAACCC
CTGCCGCTTGCGGCCATTCTGGGCGATGATGGATACCTTCCAAAGGCGCTCGATGCAGTCCTGTATGTGC
TTGAGCGCCCCACCACTATCGACCTCTGCCCCGATTTCCTTTGCCAGCGCCCGATAGCTACCTTTGACCA
CCATGGCATCAGCGGTGACGGCCTCCCACTTGGGTTCCAGGAACAGCCGGAGCTGCCGTCCGCCTTCGGT
CTTGGGTTCCGGGCCAAGCACTAGGCCATTAGGCCCAGCCATGGCCACCAGCCCTTGCAGGATGCGCAGA
TCATCAGCGCCCAGCGGCTCCGGGCCGCTGAACTCGATCCGCTTGCCGTCGCCGTAGTCATACGTCACGT
CCAGCTTGCTGCGCTTGCGCTCGCCCCGCTTGAGGGCACGGAACAGGCCGGGGGCCAGACAGTGCGCCGG
GTCGTGCCGGACGTGGCTGAGGCTGTGCTTGTTCTTAGGCTTCACCACGGGGCACCCCCTTGCTCTTGCG
CTGCCTCTCCAGCACGGCGGGCTTGAGCACCCCGCCGTCATGCCGCCTGAACCACCGATCAGCGAACGGT
GCGCCATAGTTGGCCTTGCTCACACCGAAGCGGACGAAGAACCGGCGCTGGTCGTCGTCCACACCCCATT
CCTCGGCCTCGGCGCTGGTCATGCTCGACAGGTAGGACTGCCAGCGGATGTTATCGACCAGTACCGAGCT
GCCCCGGCTGGCCTGCTGCTGGTCGCCTGCGCCCATCATGGCCGCGCCCTTGCTGGCATGGTGCAGGAAC
ACGATAGAGCACCCGGTATCGGCGGCGATGGCCTCCATGCGACCGATGACCTGGGCCATGGGGCCGCTGG
CGTTTTCTTCCTCGATGTGGAACCGGCGCAGCGTGTCCAGCACCATCAGGCGGCGGCCCTCGGCGGCGCG
CTTGAGGCCGTCGAACCACTCCGGGGCCATGATGTTGGGCAGGCTGCCGATCAGCGGCTGGATCAGCAGG
CCGTCAGCCACGGCTTGCCGTTCCTCGGCGCTGAGGTGCGCCCCAAGGGCGTGCAGGCGGTGATGAATGG
CGGTGGGCGGGTCTTCGGCGGGCAGGTAGATCACCGGGCCGGTGGGCAGTTCGCCCACCTCCAGCAGATC
CGGCCCGCCTGCAATCTGTGCGGCCAGTTGCAGGGCCAGCATGGATTTACCGGCACCACCGGGCGACACC
AGCGCCCCGACCGTACCGGCCACCATGTTGGGCAAAACGTAGTCCAGCGGTGGCGGCGCTGCTGCGAACG
CCTCCAGAATATTGATAGGCTTATGGGTAGCCATTGATTGCCTCCTTTGCAGGCAGTTGGTGGTTAGGCG
CTGGCGGGGTCACTACCCCCGCCCTGCGCCGCTCTGAGTTCTTCCAGGCACTCGCGCAGCGCCTCGTATT
CGTCGTCGGTCAGCCAGAACTTGCGCTGACGCATCCCTTTGGCCTTCATGCGCTCGGCATATCGCGCTTG
GCGTACAGCGTCAGGGCTGGCCAGCAGGTCGCCGGTCTGCTTGTCCTTTTGGTCTTTCATATCAGTCACC
GAGAAACTTGCCGGGGCCGAAAGGCTTGTCTTCGCGGAACAAGGACAAGGTGCAGCCGTCAAGGTTAAGG
CTGGCCATATCAGCGACTGAAAAGCGGCCAGCCTCGGCCTTGTTTGACGTATAACCAAAGCCACCGGGCA
ACCAATAGCCCTTGTCACTTTTGATCAGGTAGACCGACCCTGAAGCGCTTTTTTCGTATTCCATAAAACC
CCCTTCTGTGCGTGAGTACTCATAGTATAACAGGCGTGAGTACCAACGCAAGCACTACATGCTGAAATCT
GGCCCGCCCCTGTCCATGCCTCGCTGGCGGGGTGCCGGTGCCCGTGCCAGCTCGGCCCGCGCAAGCTGGA
CGCTGGGCAGACCCATGACCTTGCTGACGGTGCGCTCGATGTAATCCGCTTCGTGGCCGGGCTTGCGCTC
TGCCAGCGCTGGGCTGGCCTCGGCCATGGCCTTGCCGATTTCCTCGGCACTGCGGCCCCGGCTGGCCAGC
TTCTGCGCGGCGATAAAGTCGCACTTGCTGAGGTCATCACCGAAGCGCTTGACCAGCCCGGCCATCTCGC
TGCGGTACTCGTCCAGCGCCGTGCGCCGGTGGCGGCTAAGCTGCCGCTCGGGCAGTTCGAGGCTGGCCAG
CCTGCGGGCCTTCTCCTGCTGCCGCTGGGCCTGCTCGATCTGCTGGCCAGCCTGCTGCACCAGCGCCGGG
CCAGCGGTGGCGGTCTTGCCCTTGGATTCACGCAGCAGCACCCACGGCTGATAACCGGCGCGGGTGGTGT
GCTTGTCCTTGCGGTTGGTGAAGCCCGCCAAGCGGCCATAGTGGCGGCTGTCGGCGCTGGCCGGGTCGGC
GTCGTACTCGCTGGCCAGCGTCCGGGCAATCTGCCCCCGAAGTTCACCGCCTGCGGCGTCGGCCACCTTG
ACCCATGCCTGATAGTTCTTCGGGCTGGTTTCCACTACCAGGGCAGGCTCCCGGCCCTCGGCTTTCATGT
CATCCAGGTCAAACTCGCTGAGGTCGTCCACCAGCACCAGACCATGCCGCTCCTGCTCGGCGGGCCTGAT
ATACACGTCATTGCCCTGGGCATTCATCCGCTTGAGCCATGGCGTGTTCTGGAGCACTTCGGCGGCTGAC
CATTCCCGGTTCATCATCTGGCCGGTGGTGGCGTCCCTGACGCCGATATCGAAGCGCTCACAGCCCATGG
CCTTGAGCTGTCGGCCTATGGCCTGCAAAGTCCTGTCGTTCTTCATCGGGCCACCAAGCGCAGCCAGATC
GAGCCGTCCTCGGTTGTCAGTGGCGTCAGGTCGAGCAAGAGCAACGATGCGATCAGCAGCACCACCGTAG
GCATCATGGAAGCCAGCATCACGGTTAGCCATAGCTTCCAGTGCCACCCCCGCGACGCGCTCCGGGCGCT
CTGCGCGGCGCTGCTCACCTCGGCGGCTACCTCCCGCAACTCTTTGGCCAGCTCCACCCATGCCGCCCCT
GTCTGGCGCTGGGCTTTCAGCCACTCCGCCGCCTGCGCCTCGCTGGCCTGCTGGGTCTGGCTCATGACCT
GCCGGGCTTCGTCGGCCAGTGTCGCCATGCTCTGGGCCAGCGGTTCGATCTGCTCCGCTAACTCGTTGAT
GCCTCTGGATTTCTTCACTCTGTCGATTGCGTTCATGGTCTATTGCCTCCCGGTATTCCTGTAAGTCGAT
GATCTGGGCGTTGGCGGTGTCGATGTTCAGGGCCACGTCTGCCCGGTCGGTGCGGATGCCCCGGCCTTCC
ATCTCCACCACGTTCGGCCCCAGGTGAACACCGGGCAGGCGCTCGATGCCCTGCGCCTCAAGTGTTCTGT
GGTCAATGCGGGCGTCGTGGCCAGCCCGCTCTAATGCCCGGTTGGCATGGTCGGCCCATGCCTCGCGGGT
CTGCTCAAGCCATGCCTTGGGCTTGAGCGCTTCGGTCTTCTGTGCCCCGCCCTTCTCCGGGGTCTTGCCG
TTGTACCGCTTGAACCACTGAGCGGCGGGCCGCTCGATGCCGTCATTGATCCGCTCGGAGATCATCAGGT
GGCAGTGCGGGTTCTCGCCGCCACCGGCATGGATGGCCAGCGTATACGGCAGGCGCTCGGCACCGGTCAG
GTGCTGGGCGAACTCGGACGCCAGCGCCTTCTGCTGGTCGAGGGTCAGCTCGACCGGCAGGGCAAATTCG
ACCTCCTTGAACAGCCGCCCATTGGCGCGTTCATACAGGTCGGCAGCATCCCAGTAGTCGGCGGGCCGCT
CGACGAACTCCGGCATGTGCCCGGATTCGGCGTGCAAGACTTCATCCATGTCGCGGGCATACTTGCCTTC
GCGCTGGATAAAGTCGGCCTTGGCCCTGGCCGATTGGCCGCCCGACCTGCTGCCGGTTTTCGCCGTAAGG
TGATAAATCGCCATGCTGCCTCGCTGTTGCTTTTGCTTTTCGGCTCCATGCAATGGCCCTCGGAGAGCGC
ACCGCCCGAAGGGTGGCCGTTAGGCCAGTTTCTCGAAGAGAAACCGGTAAGTGCGCCCTCCCCTACAAAG
TAGGGTCGGGATTGCCGCCGCTGTGCCTCCATGATAGCCTACGAGACAGCACATTAACAATGGGGTGTCA
AGATGGTTAAGGGGAGCAACAAGGCGGCGGATCGGCTGGCCAAGCTCGAAGAACAACGAGCGCGAATCAA
TGCCGAAATTCAGCGGGTGCGGGCAAGGGAACAGCAGCAAGAGCGCAAGAACGAAACAAGGCGCAAGGTG
CTGGTGGGGGCCATGATTTTGGCCAAGGTGAACAGCAGCGAGTGGCCGGAGGATCGGCTCATGGCGGCAA
TGGATGCGTACCTTGAACGCGACCACGACCGCGCCTTGTTCGGTCTGCCGCCACGCCAGAAGGATGAGCC
GGGCTGAATGATCGACCGAGACAGGCCCTGCGGGGCTGCACACGCGCCCCCACCCTTCGGGTAGGGGGAA
AGGCCGCTAAAGCGGCTAAAAGCGCTCCAGCGTATTTCTGCGGGGTTTGGTGTGGGGTTTAGCGGGCTTT
GCCCGCCTTTCCCCCTGCCGCGCAGCGGTGGGGCGGTGTGTAGCCTAGCGCAGCGAATAGACCAGCTATC
CGGCCTCTGGCCGGGCATATTGGGCAAGGGCAGCAGCGCCCCACAAGGGCGCTGATAACCGCGCCTAGTG
GATTATTCTTAGATAATCATGGATGGATTTTTCCAACACCCCGCCAGCCCCCGCCCCTGCTGGGTTTGCA
GGTTTGGGGGCGTGACAGTTATTGCAGGGGTTCGTGACAGTTATTGCAGGGGGGCGTGACAGTTATTGCA
GGGGTTCGTGACAGTTAGTACGGGAGTGACGGGCACTGGCTGGCAATGTCTAGCAACGGCAGGCATTTCG
GCTGAGGGTAAAAGAACTTTCCGCTAAGCGATAGACTGTATGTAAACACAGTATTGCAAGGACGCGGAAC
ATGCCTCATGTGGCGGCCAGGACGGCCAGCCGGGATCGGGATACTGGTCGTTACCAGAGCCACCGACCCG
AGCAAACCCTTCTCTATCAGATCGTTGACGAGTATTACCCGGCATTCGCTGCGCTTATGGCAGAGCAGGG
AAAGGAATTGCCGGGCTATGTGCAACGGGAATTTGAAGAATTTCTCCAATGCGGGCGGCTGGAGCATGGC
TTTCTACGGGTTCGCTGCGAGTCTTGCCACGCCGAGCACCTGGTCGCTTTCAGCTAGCGTACCATGGGAT
CCCCTAGGAGCGGATACATATTTGAATGTATTTAGAAAAATAAACAAAAGAGTTTGTAGAAACGCAAAAA
GGCCATCCGTCAGGATGGCCTTCTGCTTAATTTGATGCCTGGCAGTTTATGGCGGGCGTCCTGCCCGCCA
CCCTCCGGGCCGTTGCTTCGCAACGTTCAAATCCGCTCCCGGCGGATTTGTCCTACTCAGGAGAGCGTTC
ACCGACAAACAACAGATAAAACGAAAGGCCCAGTCTTTCGACTGAGCCTTTCGTTTTATTTGATGCCTGG
CAGTTCCCTACTCTCGCATGGGGAGACCCCACACTACCATCGGCGCTACGGCGTTTCACTTCTGAGTTCG
GCATGGGGTCAGGTGGGACCACCGCGCTACTGCCGCCAGGCAAATTCTGTTTTATCAGACCGCTTCTGCG
TTCTGATTTAATCTGTATCAGGCTGAAAATCTTCTCTCATCCGCCAAAACAGCCAAGCTTCTCTAGTAAA
ATAATAAAAAAGCCGGATTAATAATCTGGCTTTTTATATTCTCTCTCTCGTATATAAACGCAGAAAGGCC
CACCCGAAGGTGAGCCAGTGTGATTAACAGATCGGTAGAGGCGCACCATTCCAGCTTTTGAGACACTCTA
ACATTGGATCAATAATCTGTCCATTGCACATCGCTGTGAACACTTTCTCACACTCCTCGCCCGGTGATCG
GACACGTTCACCTGTCAGTAGTTCCGTTCCCAGCTCTTTACGCACAAAGCGATACAGTGGATAGGAACGG
CATTCGGTTATGCGGTTGGCTATCGCAGGGTTGCCACATTCCAAGGCAGCGCGTGCGCTCTCAACTTCTT
TTGGTAATACGGCCTTTAATTCGTCTTCGAAGGCTCCAATTTTTTGGAAGATTGAGCTGTTCACATTTTT
CTCGCTTTCCCCATTATTCATCGCATGATCCACAAGTACCTGACGCAGTTTCTGCATTAACGGGTAGTTG
CACGAGCAAGGATCATCAGCATAGGCGAACAAGTACTCGCGGTCCACGACGCGCAGCAGTTCCTTTTCAC
AGAAGCGTGCCGGATGCAGTTCACCGTTCGCACCCATCGTAAGGGTCCGCTTAGCTACTTGGCTCACAGT
GTTCTTGACTGCATTTTTCAGGTTTTCCTCCAAATGACGCAGGTCGATCGCCTGGCAAAGTGCCACCAGA
TAGGTTGAGCTCATGAGTTTTAAGATATCGACCGCTTCCGCGGTTTTACGTGCCGAGATCAGGCCCAAGG
AGTTGACATCCTGGTTGTGTTGCTCGGCCGACTGGACATGGTTCGTCACCGGATTGGCCAAAAACTGAAG
TTCTGAGCAGTAAGATGCCATGGCGATTTCGGCCCCCTTGAAACCATAGTCCAGGCTGGGATTGCGTGAT
GCGGTCAGGTTAGACGGCAGGCCGTTGTTGTAATAGTCGTTGACCAGTTCCGAAAATTGAGCAAACATCA
GTTTCCCAATTGATGCAAGAGCCAGACGTGCATTATCCATGGACACACCGATCGGGGTGCCTTGGAAGTT
GCCACCGTGTAATGCTTTGTTTCTGCTAACATCGATCAGGGGGTTATCATTCACCGAGTTAATCTCGCGC
TCTATCATTTTCGTTGCCGCGCGAATGACTTCGATTTGCGGGCCCAGCCACTGTGGAGAGGTTCGCAGAG
CATAACGATCCTGCTTTGGTTTCTGGAGCGGATCCATTTCATGTAGCTTCTGCGCCGCCTTCACATAAGA
GCTGCCGTCCAGAATATGTTCCATAATGGCAGCCGCCTCAATTTGCCCCGGGTGGTGCTTCAATTTGTGC
GTCAGATGGTCAGTAAATTCGGGTTTTCCGTTCATTACTTCAGCGAAAATGGCGCTTAAAACTTCAGACA
TAACGGCCAGAATGTTGGAATCAAAGAGGACCATGGACGCCATGCCAGAACCAACTGCGGTGCCATTCAC
CAGCGCCAGTCCTTCTTTCGGCTGCAGCTCGAAAAACCCACCGTTAACACCCGCCACGCGGAACGCTTCT
TCCGCATTGAGGGTCTCACCATTGGGACTAACTGCTTTGGAATTAGGGCGACCGGTGAGCAAACCAGCAA
TGTAGGATAAAGGAACCAGGTCGCCCGAGGCCGTGATCGTGCCACGCAGCGGTAAACACGGAGTAATGTT
GCTGTTAATCAATTTGGCAATTGCTTCCAAGATTTCAAAACGGATGCCGGAGTAGCCCTGCAGGAGTGTG
TTGATACGAACAAGCATAGCGGCGCGTGTCGCACTGTGTGGCAGCGTGTGGCTTGTTTCCGTGCCATTGC
CAAAAACCCCCGCATTCAAAAACCTAATCAGTTCTTTCTGCAGGGCACCACCATTCTTGGTACGGCGATG
CGAGGTAGCGCCAAACCCAGTCGTAACACCATAACTATCGGTCCCTTTATTCATACTGTCCATTACCCAA
TCACTACTCGCTTTGACGCCCGCCCGGGCCTCTTCGCTAAGTTCTACTTTTACGCCATTCGCACTTTTGT
CCCGAACCGCAATGGCCGCCACCTGCGCCACGGTTAAAGTTTCGCCACCAAGTTTTACCATCGGTTTCCG
AAATTCACTCACCATTTTTTTCACTTCATCCAGATGACTCCCTCTCAGAGATTCAGCTGCCATTTCCCAA
TTCAGCGGATCAGTGGCTGACGATTTTTTGCACAGCTCAAAGTTTTCGCCTCCATTCACATGACCATTGC
TTGCCATTTCTACCTCCTTTGTATATTATAAACTTACCCGATTCATTACGACCAGTCTAAAAAGCGCCTG
AATACGCGACCTTCTCGTTACTGACAGGAAAATGGGCCATTGGCAACCAGGGAAAGATGAACGTGATGAT
GTTCACAATTTGCTGAATTGTGGAAAGAGTGTTGACTTGTGAGCGGATAACAATGATACTTAGATTCAAT
TGTGAGCGGATAACAATTTCACACATATTTCGCCGTGTTGACGACATCAGGAGGCCAGTATGACCGTATT
ACATAGTGTGGATTTTTTTCCGTCTGGTAACGCGTCCGTGGCGATAGAACCCCGGCTCCCGCAGGCGGAT
TTTCCTGAACATCATCATGATTTTCATGAAATTGTGATTGTCGAACATGGCACGGGTATTCATGTGTTTA
ATGGGCAGCCCTATACCATCACCGGTGGCACGGTCTGTTTCGTACGCGATCATGATCGGCATCTGTATGA
ACATACCGATAATCTGTGTCTGACCAATGTGCTGTATCGCTCGCCGGATCGATTTCAGTTTCTCGCCGGG
CTGAATCAGTTGCTGCCACAAGAGCTGGATGGGCAGTATCCGTCCCACTGGCGCGTTAACCACAGCGTAT
TGCAGCAGGTTCGACAGCTGGTTGCACAGATGGAACAGCAGGAAGGGGAAAATGATTTACCCTCGACCGC
CAGTCGCGAGATCTTGTTTATGCAATTACTGCTCTTGCTGCGTAAAAGCAGTTTGCAGGAGAACCTGGAA
AACAGCGCATCACGCCTCAACTTGCTTCTGGCCTGGCTGGAGGACCATTTTGCCGATGAGGTGAATTGGG
ATGCCGTGGCGGATCAATTTTCTCTTTCACTGCGTACGCTACATCGGCAGCTTAAGCAGCAAACGGGACT
GACGCCTCAGCGATACCTGAACCGCCTGCGACTGATGAAAGCCCGACATCTGCTACGCCACAGCGAGGCC
AGCGTTACTGACATCGCCTATCGCTGTGGATTCAGCGACAGTAACCACTTTTCGACGCTTTTTCGCCGAG
AGTTTAACTGGTCACCGCGTGATATTCGCCAGGGACGGGATGGCTTTCTGCAATAATCACCACCCTGAAT
TGACTCTCTTCCGGGCGCTATCATGCCATACCGCGAAAGGTTTTGCACCATTCGATGGTGTCAACGTGCC
GCTTCGCCTTCGCGCGCGAATTGATCTGCTGCCTCGCGCGTTTCGGTGATGACGGTGAAAACCTCTGACA
CATGCAGCTCCCGGAGACGGTCACAGCTTGTCTGTAAGCGGATGCCGGGAGTGTACACACGAACCCAGTG
GACATAAGCCTGTTCGGTTCGTAAGCTGTAATGCAAGTAGCGTATGCGCTCACGCAACTGGTCCAGAACC
TTGACCGAACGCAGCGGTGGTAACGGCGCAGTGGCGGTTTTCATGGCTTGTTATGACTGTTTTTTTGGGG
TACAGTCTATGCCTCGGGCATCCAAGCAGCAAGCGCGTTACGCCGTGGGTCGATGTTTGATGTTATGGAG
CAGCAACGATGTTACGCAGCAGGGCAGTCGCCCTAAAACAAAGTTAAACATCATGAGGGAAGCGGTGATC
GCCGAAGTATCGACTCAACTATCAGAGGTAGTTGGCGTCATCGAGCGCCATCTCGAACCGACGTTGCTGG
CCGTACATTTGTACGGCTCCGCAGTGGATGGCGGCCTGAAGCCACACAGTGATATTGATTTGCTGGTTAC
GGTGACCGTAAGGCTTGATGAAACAACGCGGCGAGCTTTGATCAACGACCTTTTGGAAACTTCGGCTTCC
CCTGGAGAGAGCGAGATTCTCCGCGCTGTAGAAGTCACCATTGTTGTGCACGACGACATCATTCCGTGGC
GTTATCCAGCTAAGCGCGAACTGCAATTTGGAGAATGGCAGCGCAATGACATTCTTGCAGGTATCTTCGA
GCCAGCCACGATCGACATTGATCTGGCTATCTTGCTGACAAAAGCAAGAGAACATAGCGTTGCCTTGGTA
GGTCCAGCGGCGGAGGAACTCTTTGATCCGGTTCCTGAACAGGATCTATTTGAGGCGCTAAATGAAACCT
TAACGCTATGGAACTCGCCGCCCGACTGGGCTGGCGATGAGCGAAATGTAGTGCTTACGTTGTCCCGCAT
TTGGTACAGCGCAGTAACCGGCAAAATCGCGCCGAAGGATGTCGCTGCCGACTG
Features (pLannotate 1.2.2; 24 found; start..end, strand, type, name):
    204..298     +  terminator     lambda t0 terminator: transcription terminator from phage lambda
    527..1378    -  CDS            RSF1010 RepC (fragment): replication protein C of the broad-host-range plasmid RSF1010 (Scholz et al., 1989); repC
   1365..2204    -  CDS            RSF1010 RepA: replication protein A of the broad-host-range plasmid RSF1010 (Scholz et al., 1989); repA
   2196..2270    -  ncRNA          Plasmid R1162: Accession: RF00043 - R1162-like plasmid antisense RNA
   2715..3686    -  CDS            RSF1010 RepB: replication protein B of the broad-host-range plasmid RSF1010 (Scholz et al., 1989); repB
   3686..4096    -  CDS            mobB: MOBB2_ECOLX - Protein predicted: Swiss-Prot protein existence level 4. This protein is essential to promote the specific transfer of the plasmid in the presence of conjugative plasmids. From Escherichia coli.
   4925..5012    -  oriT           RSF1010 oriT: origin of transfer of the broad-host-range plasmid RSF1010 (Scholz et al., 1989)
   5043..5324    +  CDS            mobC: MOBC_ECOLX - Protein predicted: Swiss-Prot protein existence level 4. This protein is essential to promote the specific transfer of the plasmid in the presence of conjugative plasmids. From Escherichia coli.
   5354..5748    +  rep_origin     RSF1010 oriV: replication origin of the broad-host-range plasmid RSF1010; requires the RSF1010 RepA/B/C proteins for replication (Scholz et al., 1989)
   6168..6208    -  promoter       AmpR promoter (fragment): bla
   6227..6254    -  terminator     rrnB T2 terminator: transcription terminator T2 from the E. coli rrnB gene
   6346..6432    -  terminator     rrnB T1 terminator: Escherichia coli rrnB; transcription terminator T1 from the E. coli rrnB gene
   6434..6549    -  ncRNA          5S rRNA: Accession: RF00001 - 5S ribosomal RNA
   6709..6736    -  terminator     T7Te terminator: phage T7 early transcription terminator
   6747..8891    -  CDS            PAL1: PAL1_PETCR - Experimental evidence at protein level: Swiss-Prot protein existence level 1. This is a key enzyme of plant metabolism catalyzing the first reaction in the biosynthesis from L-phenylalanine of a wide variety of natural products based on the phenylpropane skeleton. From Petroselinum crispum (Parsley) (Petroselinum hortense).
   8937..9053    -  promoter       rhaB promoter: promoter of the E. coli rhaBAD operon, conferring tight induction with L-rhamnose and repression with D-glucose in the presence of RhaR and RhaS (Giacalone et al., 2006)
   9067..9084    +  protein_bind   lac operator (fragment): The lac repressor binds to the lac operator to inhibit transcription in E. coli. This inhibition can be relieved by adding lactose or isopropyl-β-D-thiogalactopyranoside (IPTG). lac repressor encoded by lacI
   9098..9118    +  protein_bind   lac operator (fragment): The lac repressor binds to the lac operator to inhibit transcription in E. coli. This inhibition can be relieved by adding lactose or isopropyl-β-D-thiogalactopyranoside (IPTG). lac repressor encoded by lacI
   9160..9993    +  CDS            rhaS: RHAS_ECOLI - Also known as rhaC2. Experimental evidence at protein level: Swiss-Prot protein existence level 1. Activates expression of the rhaBAD and rhaT operons. From Escherichia coli (strain K12).
   9997..10072   -  promoter       lacIq promoter: lacI (mutant); In the lacIq allele, a single base change in the promoter boosts expression of the lacI gene about 10-fold.
  10108..10148   +  CDS            rop (fragment): Rop protein, which maintains plasmids at low copy number; rop
  10221..10244   +  promoter       Pc promoter (fragment): intI1 (promoter lies within the coding sequence); class 1 integron promoter
  10420..10476   +  CDS            GmR (fragment): gentamycin acetyltransferase; aacC1; confers resistance to gentamycin
  10483..160     +  CDS            SmR (across the origin): aminoglycoside adenylyltransferase (Murphy, 1985); aadA; confers resistance to spectinomycin and streptomycin
