[The description below was written by a language model from this plasmid's Addgene catalogue record and pLannotate feature annotations shown in this document.]
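Description:
pDF1b-iNTP is a low-copy, broad-host-range bacterial expression plasmid of about 11.1 kb, built on the RSF1010-derived pDF1b backbone for L-rhamnose-inducible expression of a plant phenylalanine ammonia-lyase. Replication depends on the RSF1010 oriV together with the plasmid-encoded RepA, RepB and RepC proteins, which lets the vector be maintained in E. coli as well as in other Gram-negative hosts such as cyanobacteria. The backbone also retains the mobilization region (oriT, mobB, mobC), so it can be transferred by conjugation when a helper conjugative plasmid is present. According to the record, mobA carries a Y25F mutation that inactivates its nickase activity and is intended to raise transformation efficiency. Selection is through an aadA (SmR) gene conferring spectinomycin/streptomycin resistance. The short AmpR promoter, GmR, rop, lacIq promoter and lac operator hits in the annotation are fragments, probably cloning remnants rather than functional parts.

The payload is the Nicotiana tabacum PAL 4 coding sequence (about 2.15 kb). The automated annotation labels it as parsley PAL1, which reflects homology to a related database entry rather than the actual source. PAL catalyses deamination of L-phenylalanine, the first step of phenylpropanoid metabolism, yielding trans-cinnamic acid. The gene is driven by a synthetic Prha cassette comprising the E. coli rhaB promoter and a divergently oriented rhaS gene, whose product activates the promoter when rhamnose is present. Transcription is terminated downstream by the T7Te and rrnB T1/T2 terminators. The associated work concerns improving trans-cinnamic acid production in a model cyanobacterium, so the plasmid serves for titratable, temporally controlled PAL expression in that metabolic engineering context.
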