Addgene plasmid #229977: pDF1b-iNTP
Purpose: Rhamnose inducible expression of Nicotiana tabacum PAL 4 gene
Depositing lab: Christie Peebles. Depositing organization: Colorado State University, Fort Collins. Publication: Improving trans-cinnamic acid production in a model cyanobacterium. Hunstiger D, Ma H, Paton AJ, Peebles CAM. Biotechnol Prog. 2025 Mar-Apr;41(2):e3512. doi: 10.1002/btpr.3512. Epub 2024 Oct 1. PubMed 40235106.
Backbone
  Vector backbone: pDF1b
  Backbone size w/o insert (bp): 7861
  Total vector size (bp): 11114
  Modifications to backbone: y25f mobA mutation at 4770-4771 Mutated site in mobA gene with inactivated nickase activity to increase transformation efficiency, based on: Bishe B, Taton A, Golden JW. Modification of RSF1010-Based Broad-Host-Range Plasmids for Improved Conjugation and Cyanobacterial Bioprospecting. iScience. 2019;20:216-228.doi:10.1016/j.isci.2019.09.002
  Vector type: Bacterial Expression
Growth in bacteria
  Bacterial resistance: Spectinomycin, 50 μg/mL
  Growth temperature: 37°C
  Growth strain: DH5alpha
  Copy number: Low Copy
Gene/Insert 1
  Gene/Insert name: Prha Rhamnose Inducible Promoter
  Species: Synthetic
  Insert size (bp): 1099
  Promoter: n/a
  Cloning method: Gibson Cloning
  Sequencing primers: 5′ ttattgcagaaagccatc; 3′ ttctacctcctttgtatattataaac
Gene/Insert 2
  Gene/Insert name: Nicotiana tabacum PAL 4
  Species: Nicotiana tabacum
  Insert size (bp): 2154
  Promoter: Prha
  Cloning method: Gibson Cloning
  Sequencing primers: 5′ atggcaagcaatggtcatg; 3′ ttaacagatcggtagaggc
Terms and licenses: Academic/Nonprofit Terms; Industry Terms
Depositor comments: Twenty-six initial pDF plasmids were generously shared with us by the lab of Dr. Paulo Kallio. Dr. Jacob Sebesta generated the initial pDF1b backbone used in this study. The Prha rhamnose inducible promoter was synthesized based on: Kelly CL, Taylor GM, Hitchcock A, Torres-Méndez A, Heap JT. A Rhamnose-inducible system for precise and temporal control of gene expression in cyanobacteria. ACS Synth Biol. 2018;7(4):1056-1066. doi:10.1021/acssynbio.7b00435
How to cite: pDF1b-iNTP was a gift from Christie Peebles (Addgene plasmid # 229977 ; http://n2t.net/addgene:229977 ; RRID:Addgene_229977)
